Addgene plasmid #134153: pJM008
Purpose: Retroviral plasmid expressing GFP - Nde1
Depositing lab: Iain Cheeseman. Depositing organization: Whitehead Institute for Biomedical Research. Publication: Nde1 promotes diverse dynein functions through differential interactions and exhibits an isoform-specific proteasome association. Monda JK, Cheeseman IM. Mol Biol Cell. 2018 Sep 15;29(19):2336-2345. doi: 10.1091/mbc.E18-07-0418. Epub 2018 Jul 19. PubMed 30024347.
Backbone
  Vector backbone: pJAG98 (pBABEblast)
  Vector type: Mammalian Expression, Retroviral
Growth in bacteria
  Bacterial resistance: Ampicillin, 100 μg/mL
  Growth temperature: 37°C
  Growth strain: NEB Stable
  Copy number: High Copy
Gene/Insert
  Gene/Insert name: Nde1 1-265
  Species: H. sapiens (human)
  Mutation: 1-265
  Entrez Gene: NDE1 (a.k.a. HOM-TES-87, LIS4, MHAC, NDE, NUDE, NUDE1)
  Tag / fusion protein: GFP (N terminal on insert)
  Cloning method: Restriction Enzyme; 5′ cloning site unknown (unknown if destroyed); 3′ cloning site unknown (unknown if destroyed)
Terms and licenses: Academic/Nonprofit Terms; Industry Terms: Not Available to Industry
How to cite: pJM008 was a gift from Iain Cheeseman (Addgene plasmid # 134153 ; http://n2t.net/addgene:134153 ; RRID:Addgene_134153)
