[The description below was written by a language model from this plasmid's Addgene catalogue record and pLannotate feature annotations shown in this document.]
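Description:
pJM008 is a Moloney murine leukemia virus-based retroviral expression plasmid built on pJAG98, a pBABEblast derivative, for stable expression of a GFP-tagged fragment of human NDE1 in mammalian cells. In bacteria it is maintained as a high-copy plasmid through a ColE1/pUC-type origin and selected with ampicillin via the β-lactamase gene and its native promoter.

The retroviral cassette is bounded by MMLV long terminal repeats. The 5′ LTR is followed by a Ψ packaging signal and a truncated gag segment lacking its start codon, which together promote efficient encapsidation of the genomic RNA when the plasmid is introduced into a packaging cell line that supplies the viral proteins in trans. No separate internal promoter is annotated upstream of the fusion gene, so, as is usual for pBABE vectors, expression is presumably driven from the 5′ LTR. The open reading frame begins with EGFP, followed by a short linker region in which a partial match to a TEV-cleavage composite tag and an S-tag are annotated, and then the NDE1 coding sequence. The catalogue describes this insert as residues 1–265, a C-terminally truncated version of the protein, which agrees with the length of the annotated fragment. Downstream, an SV40 enhancer/early promoter drives blasticidin S deaminase, allowing blasticidin selection of transduced cells. Small annotated fragments of SV40 large T antigen and lacI appear to be backbone remnants.

The tag arrangement suits both localization of the fusion by fluorescence and affinity purification. The associated work concerns how NDE1 interactions support dynein functions, and the truncation is suited to mapping which regions of the protein are required.
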