Features (pLannotate 1.2.2; 18 found; start..end, strand, type, name):
    342..616     +  misc_feature   MESV Ψ (fragment): packaging signal of murine embryonic stem cell virus
    683..1099    +  CDS            gag (truncated): truncated Moloney murine leukemia virus (MMLV) gag gene lacking the start codon
   1140..1856    +  CDS            EGFP: EGFP is a basic (constitutively fluorescent) green fluorescent protein published in 1996, derived from Aequorea victoria. It is reported to be a rapidly-maturing weak dimer with moderate acid sensitivity.
   1883..1901    +  misc_feature   MCS (fragment): pBluescript multiple cloning site
   1902..1921    +  CDS            capTEV™ (fragment): composite tag for in vivo biotinylation, TEV protease cleavage, and 6xHis tagging
   1935..1979    +  CDS            S-Tag: affinity and epitope tag derived from pancreatic ribonuclease A
   2004..2798    +  CDS            NDE1 (fragment): NDE1_HUMAN - Also known as NUDE. Experimental evidence at protein level: Swiss-Prot protein existence level 1. Required for centrosome duplication and formation and function of the mitotic spindle. Essential for the development of the cerebral cortex. May regulate the production of neurons by controlling the orientation of the mitotic spindle during division of cortical neuronal progenitors of the proliferative ventricular zone of the brain. Orientation of the division plane perpendicular to the layers of the cortex gives rise to two proliferative neuronal progenitors whereas parallel orientat
   2801..2823    +  misc_feature   MCS (fragment): multiple cloning site
   2835..2919    +  CDS            large T antigen (fragment): large T antigen from SV40 (simian virus 40)
   2962..3291    +  promoter       SV40 promoter: SV40 enhancer and early promoter
   3299..3697    +  CDS            BSD: blasticidin S deaminase; Aspergillus terreus BSD; confers resistance to blasticidin
   3744..3865    +  LTR            3' LTR (ΔU3) (fragment): self-inactivating 3' long terminal repeat (LTR) from Moloney murine leukemia virus
   3866..4335    +  LTR            LTR: long terminal repeat from Moloney murine leukemia virus
   4401..4453    -  CDS            lacI (fragment): lac repressor; lacI; The lac repressor binds to the lac operator to inhibit transcription in E. coli. This inhibition can be relieved by adding lactose or isopropyl-β-D-thiogalactopyranoside (IPTG).
   4636..5224    -  rep_origin     ori: high-copy-number ColE1/pMB1/pBR322/pUC origin of replication
   5384..6244    -  CDS            AmpR: β-lactamase; bla; confers resistance to ampicillin, carbenicillin, and related antibiotics
   6245..6349    -  promoter       AmpR promoter: bla
   6380..218     +  LTR            LTR (across the origin): long terminal repeat from Moloney murine leukemia virus
>Addgene plasmid #134153 | pJM008 | addgene full sequence | sequence record 271356 | Addgene NGS Result
AGTTCGCTTCTCGCTTCTGTTCGCGCGCTTCTGCTCCCCGAGCTCAATAAAAGAGCCCACAACCCCTCAC
TCGGGGCGCCAGTCCTCCGATTGACTGAGTCGCCCGGGTACCCGTGTATCCAATAAACCCTCTTGCAGTT
GCATCCGACTTGTGGTCTCGCTGTTCCTTGGGAGGGTCTCCTCTGAGTGATTGACTACCCGTCAGCGGGG
GTCTTTCATTTGGGGGCTCGTCCGGGATCGGGAGACCCCTGCCCAGGGACCACCGACCCACCACCGGGAG
GCAAGCTGGCCAGCAACTTATCTGTGTCTGTCCGATTGTCTAGTGTCTATGACTGATTTTATGCGCCTGC
GTCGGTACTAGTTAGCTAACTAGCTCTGTATCTGGCGGACCCGTGGTGGAACTGACGAGTTCTGAACACC
CGGCCGCAACCCTGGGAGACGTCCCAGGGACTTTGGGGGCCGTTTTTGTGGCCCGACCTGAGGAAGGGAG
TCGATGTGGAATCCGACCCCGTCAGGATATGTGGTTCTGGTAGGAGACGAGAACCTAAAACAGTTCCCGC
CTCCGTCTGAATTTTTGCTTTCGGTTTGGAACCGAAGCCGCGCGTCTTGTCTGCTGCAGCGCTGCAGCAT
CGTTCTGTGTTGTCTCTGTCTGACTGTGTTTCTGTATTTGTCTGAAAATTAGGGCCAGACTGTTACCACT
CCCTTAAGTTTGACCTTAGGTCACTGGAAAGATGTCGAGCGGATCGCTCACAACCAGTCGGTAGATGTCA
AGAAGAGACGTTGGGTTACCTTCTGCTCTGCAGAATGGCCAACCTTTAACGTCGGATGGCCGCGAGACGG
CACCTTTAACCGAGACCTCATCACCCAGGTTAAGATCAAGGTCTTTTCACCTGGCCCGCATGGACACCCA
GACCAGGTCCCCTACATCGTGACCTGGGAAGCCTTGGCTTTTGACCCCCCTCCCTGGGTCAAGCCCTTTG
TACACCCTAAGCCTCCGCCTCCTCTTCCTCCATCCGCCCCGTCTCTCCCCCTTGAACCTCCTCGTTCGAC
CCCGCCTCGATCCTCCCTTTATCCAGCCCTCACTCCTTCTCTAGGCGCCGGCCGGATCCCAGTGTGGTGG
TACGCTACCGGTCGCCACCATGGTGAGCAAGGGCGAGGAGCTGTTCACCGGGGTGGTGCCCATCCTGGTC
GAGCTGGACGGCGACGTAAACGGCCACAAGTTCAGCGTGTCCGGCGAGGGCGAGGGCGATGCCACCTACG
GCAAGCTGACCCTGAAGTTCATCTGCACCACCGGCAAGCTGCCCGTGCCCTGGCCCACCCTCGTGACCAC
CCTGACCTACGGCGTGCAGTGCTTCAGCCGCTACCCCGACCACATGAAGCAGCACGACTTCTTCAAGTCC
GCCATGCCCGAAGGCTACGTCCAGGAGCGCACCATCTTCTTCAAGGACGACGGCAACTACAAGACCCGCG
CCGAGGTGAAGTTCGAGGGCGACACCCTGGTGAACCGCATCGAGCTGAAGGGCATCGACTTCAAGGAGGA
CGGCAACATCCTGGGGCACAAGCTGGAGTACAACTACAACAGCCACAACGTCTATATCATGGCCGACAAG
CAGAAGAACGGCATCAAGGTGAACTTCAAGATCCGCCACAACATCGAGGACGGCAGCGTGCAGCTCGCCG
ACCACTACCAGCAGAACACCCCCATCGGCGACGGCCCCGTGCTGCTGCCCGACAACCACTACCTGAGCAC
CCAGTCCGCCCTGAGCAAAGACCCCAACGAGAAGCGCGATCACATGGTCCTGCTGGAGTTCGTGACCGCC
GCCGGGATCACTCTCGGCATGGACGAGCTGTACAAGTCCGGAGGGGATCGGTGGAGCTCCACCGGTGGCG
GCCGCTCTAGAGAGAATCTTTATTTTCAGGGCGCCGCCAAATTCAAAGAAACCGCTGCTGCTAAATTCGA
ACGCCAGCACATGGACAGCGGAGGTGGAGGTACTAGTCTCGAGATGGAGGACTCCGGAAAGACTTTCAGC
TCCGAGGAGGAAGAAGCTAACTATTGGAAAGATCTGGCGATGACCTACAAACAGAGGGCAGAAAATACGC
AAGAGGAACTCCGAGAATTCCAGGAGGGAAGCCGAGAATATGAAGCTGAATTGGAGACGCAGCTGCAACA
AATTGAAACCAGGAACAGAGACCTCCTGTCCGAAAATAACCGCCTTCGCATGGAGCTGGAAACCATCAAG
GAGAAGTTTGAAGTGCAGCACTCTGAAGGCTACCGGCAGATCTCAGCCTTGGAGGATGACCTCGCGCAGA
CCAAAGCCATTAAAGACCAATTGCAGAAATACATCAGAGAGCTGGAGCAAGCAAATGACGACCTGGAAAG
AGCCAAGCGCGCCACGATCATGTCTCTCGAAGACTTTGAGCAGCGCTTGAATCAGGCCATCGAAAGAAAT
GCCTTCCTGGAAAGTGAACTTGATGAAAAAGAGAATCTCCTGGAATCTGTTCAGAGACTGAAGGATGAAG
CCAGAGATTTGCGGCAGGAACTGGCCGTGCAGCAGAAGCAGGAGAAACCCAGGACCCCCATGCCCAGCTC
AGTGGAAGCTGAGAGGACAGACACAGCTGTGCAGGCCACGGGCTCCGTGCCGTCCACGCCCATTGCTCAC
CGAGGACCAAGCTCAAGTTTAAACACACCTGGGAGCTTCAGACGTGGCCTGGACGACTCCACCGGGGGGA
CCCCCCTCACACCTGCGGCCCGGATATCAGCCCTCAACATTGTGGGAGACCTACTGCGGAAAGTCGGGTG
ACCGCGGGCCCGGGATCCACCGGATCTAGATAACTGATCATAATCAGCCATACCACATTTGTAGAGGTTT
TACTTGCTTTAAAAAACCTCCCACACCTCCCCCTGAACCTGAAACATAAAATGAATGCAATTCGCCAGCA
CAGTGGTCGACCCTGTGGAATGTGTGTCAGTTAGGGTGTGGAAAGTCCCCAGGCTCCCCAGCAGGCAGAA
GTATGCAAAGCATGCATCTCAATTAGTCAGCAACCAGGTGTGGAAAGTCCCCAGGCTCCCCAGCAGGCAG
AAGTATGCAAAGCATGCATCTCAATTAGTCAGCAACCATAGTCCCGCCCCTAACTCCGCCCATCCCGCCC
CTAACTCCGCCCAGTTCCGCCCATTCTCCGCCCCATGGCTGACTAATTTTTTTTATTTATGCAGAGGCCG
AGGCCGCCTCGGCCTCTGAGCTATTCCAGAAGTAGTGAGGAGGCTTTTTTGGAGGCCTAGGCTTTTGCAA
AAAGCTTCATGGCCAAGCCTTTGTCTCAAGAAGAATCCACCCTCATTGAAAGAGCAACGGCTACAATCAA
CAGCATCCCCATCTCTGAAGACTACAGCGTCGCCAGCGCAGCTCTCTCTAGCGACGGCCGCATCTTCACT
GGTGTCAATGTATATCATTTTACTGGGGGACCTTGTGCAGAACTCGTGGTGCTGGGCACTGCTGCTGCTG
CGGCAGCTGGCAACCTGACTTGTATCGTCGCGATCGGAAATGAGAACAGGGGCATCTTGAGCCCCTGCGG
ACGGTGCCGACAGGTGCTTCTCGATCTGCATCCTGGGATCAAAGCCATAGTGAAGGACAGTGATGGACAG
CCGACGGCAGTTGGGATTCGTGAATTGCTGCCCTCTGGTTATGTGTGGGAGGGCTAAGATCGATAAAATA
AAAGATTTTATTTAGTCTCCAGAAAAAGGGGGGAATGAAAGACCCCACCTGTAGGTTTGGCAAGCTAGCT
TAAGTAACGCCATTTTGCAAGGCATGGAAAAATACATAACTGAGAATAGAGAAGTTCAGATCAAGGTCAG
GAACAGATGGAACAGCTGAATATGGGCCAAACAGGATATCTGTGGTAAGCAGTTCCTGCCCCGGCTCAGG
GCCAAGAACAGATGGAACAGCTGAATATGGGCCAAACAGGATATCTGTGGTAAGCAGTTCCTGCCCCGGC
TCAGGGCCAAGAACAGATGGTCCCCAGATGCGGTCCAGCCCTCAGCAGTTTCTAGAGAACCATCAGATGT
TTCCAGGGTGCCCCAAGGACCTGAAATGACCCTGTGCCTTATTTGAACTAACCAATCAGTTCGCTTCTCG
CTTCTGTTCGCGCGCTTCTGCTCCCCGAGCTCAATAAAAGAGCCCACAACCCCTCACTCGGGGCGCCAGT
CCTCCGATTGACTGAGTCGCCCGGGTACCCGTGTATCCAATAAACCCTCTTGCAGTTGCATCCGACTTGT
GGTCTCGCTGTTCCTTGGGAGGGTCTCCTCTGAGTGATTGACTACCCGTCAGCGGGGGTCTTTCACATGC
AGCATGTATCAAAATTAATTTGGTTTTTTTTCTTAAGTATTTACATTAAATGGCCATAGTTGCATTAATG
AATCGGCCAACGCGCGGGGAGAGGCGGTTTGCGTATTGGGCGCTCTTCCGCTTCCTCGCTCACTGACTCG
CTGCGCTCGGTCGTTCGGCTGCGGCGAGCGGTATCAGCTCACTCAAAGGCGGTAATACGGTTATCCACAG
AATCAGGGGATAACGCAGGAAAGAACATGTGAGCAAAAGGCCAGCAAAAGGCCAGGAACCGTAAAAAGGC
CGCGTTGCTGGCGTTTTTCCATAGGCTCCGCCCCCCTGACGAGCATCACAAAAATCGACGCTCAAGTCAG
AGGTGGCGAAACCCGACAGGACTATAAAGATACCAGGCGTTTCCCCCTGGAAGCTCCCTCGTGCGCTCTC
CTGTTCCGACCCTGCCGCTTACCGGATACCTGTCCGCCTTTCTCCCTTCGGGAAGCGTGGCGCTTTCTCA
TAGCTCACGCTGTAGGTATCTCAGTTCGGTGTAGGTCGTTCGCTCCAAGCTGGGCTGTGTGCACGAACCC
CCCGTTCAGCCCGACCGCTGCGCCTTATCCGGTAACTATCGTCTTGAGTCCAACCCGGTAAGACACGACT
TATCGCCACTGGCAGCAGCCACTGGTAACAGGATTAGCAGAGCGAGGTATGTAGGCGGTGCTACAGAGTT
CTTGAAGTGGTGGCCTAACTACGGCTACACTAGAAGAACAGTATTTGGTATCTGCGCTCTGCTGAAGCCA
GTTACCTTCGGAAAAAGAGTTGGTAGCTCTTGATCCGGCAAACAAACCACCGCTGGTAGCGGTGGTTTTT
TTGTTTGCAAGCAGCAGATTACGCGCAGAAAAAAAGGATCTCAAGAAGATCCTTTGATCTTTTCTACGGG
GTCTGACGCTCAGTGGAACGAAAACTCACGTTAAGGGATTTTGGTCATGAGATTATCAAAAAGGATCTTC
ACCTAGATCCTTTTGCGGCCGCAAATCAATCTAAAGTATATATGAGTAAACTTGGTCTGACAGTTACCAA
TGCTTAATCAGTGAGGCACCTATCTCAGCGATCTGTCTATTTCGTTCATCCATAGTTGCCTGACTCCCCG
TCGTGTAGATAACTACGATACGGGAGGGCTTACCATCTGGCCCCAGTGCTGCAATGATACCGCGAGACCC
ACGCTCACCGGCTCCAGATTTATCAGCAATAAACCAGCCAGCCGGAAGGGCCGAGCGCAGAAGTGGTCCT
GCAACTTTATCCGCCTCCATCCAGTCTATTAATTGTTGCCGGGAAGCTAGAGTAAGTAGTTCGCCAGTTA
ATAGTTTGCGCAACGTTGTTGCCATTGCTACAGGCATCGTGGTGTCACGCTCGTCGTTTGGTATGGCTTC
ATTCAGCTCCGGTTCCCAACGATCAAGGCGAGTTACATGATCCCCCATGTTGTGCAAAAAAGCGGTTAGC
TCCTTCGGTCCTCCGATCGTTGTCAGAAGTAAGTTGGCCGCAGTGTTATCACTCATGGTTATGGCAGCAC
TGCATAATTCTCTTACTGTCATGCCATCCGTAAGATGCTTTTCTGTGACTGGTGAGTACTCAACCAAGTC
ATTCTGAGAATAGTGTATGCGGCGACCGAGTTGCTCTTGCCCGGCGTCAATACGGGATAATACCGCGCCA
CATAGCAGAACTTTAAAAGTGCTCATCATTGGAAAACGTTCTTCGGGGCGAAAACTCTCAAGGATCTTAC
CGCTGTTGAGATCCAGTTCGATGTAACCCACTCGTGCACCCAACTGATCTTCAGCATCTTTTACTTTCAC
CAGCGTTTCTGGGTGAGCAAAAACAGGAAGGCAAAATGCCGCAAAAAAGGGAATAAGGGCGACACGGAAA
TGTTGAATACTCATACTCTTCCTTTTTCAATATTATTGAAGCATTTATCAGGGTTATTGTCTCATGAGCG
GATACATATTTGAATGTATTTAGAAAAATAAACAAATAGGGGTTCCGCGCACATTTCCCCGAAAAGTGCC
ACCTGCAGCCTGAATATGGGCCAAACAGGATATCTGTGGTAAGCAGTTCCTGCCCCGGCTCAGGGCCAAG
AACAGATGGAACAGCTGAATATGGGCCAAACAGGATATCTGTGGTAAGCAGTTCCTGCCCCGGCTCAGGG
CCAAGAACAGATGGTCCCCAGATGCGGTCCAGCCCTCAGCAGTTTCTAGAGAACCATCAGATGTTTCCAG
GGTGCCCCAAGGACCTGAAATGACCCTGTGCCTTATTTGAACTAACCAATC
